Addgene plasmid #201491: V5-bArr1
Purpose: Expression of the beta-arrestin1 containing a N-terminal V5 tag.
Depositing lab: Patrick Giguère. Depositing organization: University of Ottawa. Publication: Development of a V5-tag-directed nanobody and its implementation as an intracellular biosensor of GPCR signalling. Zeghal M, Matte K, Venes A, Patel S, Laroche G, Sarvan S, Joshi M, Rain JC, Couture JF, Giguere PM. J Biol Chem. 2023 Jul 28:105107. doi: 10.1016/j.jbc.2023.105107. PubMed 37517699.
Backbone
  Vector backbone: pcDNA3.1+
  Backbone manufacturer: Invitrogen
  Backbone size w/o insert (bp): 5428
  Vector type: Mammalian Expression
  Selectable markers: Neomycin (select with G418)
Growth in bacteria
  Bacterial resistance: Ampicillin, 100 μg/mL
  Growth temperature: 37°C
  Growth strain: DH5alpha
  Copy number: High Copy
Gene/Insert
  Gene/Insert name: V5-bArr1
  Species: H. sapiens (human)
  Insert size (bp): 1302
  Entrez Gene: ARRB1 (a.k.a. ARB1, ARR1)
  Promoter: CMV
  Tag / fusion protein: V5 (N terminal on insert)
  Cloning method: Restriction Enzyme; 5′ cloning site HindIII (not destroyed); 3′ cloning site XbaI (not destroyed)
  Sequencing primers: 5′ CMV-F; 3′ Bgh-R
Resource information
  A portion of this plasmid was derived from a plasmid made by: H. sapiens (human)
Terms and licenses: Academic/Nonprofit Terms; Industry Terms: Not Available to Industry
How to cite: V5-bArr1 was a gift from Patrick Giguère (Addgene plasmid # 201491 ; http://n2t.net/addgene:201491 ; RRID:Addgene_201491)
