[The description below was written by a language model from this plasmid's Addgene catalogue record and pLannotate feature annotations shown in this document.]
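Description:
V5-bArr1 is a mammalian expression plasmid built on the Invitrogen pcDNA3.1+ backbone that drives production of human beta-arrestin 1 (ARRB1) carrying an N-terminal V5 epitope tag. The full sequenced construct is about 6.7 kb. It replicates in E. coli from a high-copy ColE1/pUC-type origin and is selected with ampicillin through the β-lactamase gene and its native promoter. An f1 phage origin is also present, a standard backbone element that allows single-stranded DNA production. For mammalian cells, a neomycin phosphotransferase cassette under the SV40 enhancer/early promoter and terminated by the SV40 poly(A) signal permits G418 selection of stable transfectants.

The roughly 1.3 kb insert was cloned between the HindIII and XbaI sites, both retained. Transcription is driven by the human cytomegalovirus immediate-early enhancer and promoter and ends at the bovine growth hormone polyadenylation signal. A T7 promoter upstream of the coding region would allow in vitro transcription. The V5 tag is annotated directly adjoining the ARRB1 coding sequence, giving a contiguous fusion. Several small annotated fragments (a short HIV-1 LTR match, a ble fragment, a lacI fragment, a bom fragment, and lac promoter/operator elements) appear to be backbone remnants or sequence-similarity hits rather than functional parts of the design.

Beta-arrestin 1 binds phosphorylated, agonist-activated G-protein-coupled receptors, blocking G-protein coupling and promoting receptor internalization. The associated publication describes a nanobody directed against the V5 tag and its use as an intracellular biosensor of GPCR signalling, so this plasmid most plausibly supplies a V5-tagged arrestin for detection or tracking in that kind of assay, although the record itself states only that it expresses the tagged protein.
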