Features (pLannotate 1.2.2; 21 found; start..end, strand, type, name):
     28..80      -  misc_feature   bom (fragment): basis of mobility region from pBR322
    235..614     +  enhancer       CMV enhancer: human cytomegalovirus immediate early enhancer
    615..818     +  promoter       CMV promoter: human cytomegalovirus (CMV) immediate early promoter
    814..847     +  LTR            5' LTR (truncated) (fragment): truncated 5' long terminal repeat (LTR) from HIV-1
    863..881     +  promoter       T7 promoter: promoter for bacteriophage T7 RNA polymerase
    926..967     +  CDS            V5 tag: epitope tag from simian virus 5
    968..2221    +  CDS            ARRB1: ARRB1_HUMAN - Also known as ARR1. Experimental evidence at protein level: Swiss-Prot protein existence level 1. Functions in regulating agonist-mediated G-protein coupled receptor (GPCR) signaling by mediating both receptor desensitization and resensitization processes. During homologous desensitization, beta- arrestins bind to the GPRK-phosphorylated receptor and sterically preclude its coupling to the cognate G-protein; the binding appears to require additional receptor determinants exposed only in the active receptor conformation. The beta-arrestins target many receptors for internalization
   2262..2486    +  polyA_signal   bGH poly(A) signal: bovine growth hormone polyadenylation signal
   2490..2511    +  promoter       SV40 promoter (fragment): SV40 enhancer and early promoter
   2532..2960    +  rep_origin     f1 ori (sequence partly withheld): f1 bacteriophage origin of replication; arrow indicates direction of (+) strand synthesis
   2974..3303    +  promoter       SV40 promoter: SV40 enhancer and early promoter
   3370..4161    +  CDS            neo: KKA2_KLEPN - Also known as kan, nptII. Experimental evidence at protein level: Swiss-Prot protein existence level 1. Resistance to kanamycin, neomycin, paromomycin, ribostamycin, butirosin and gentamicin B. From Klebsiella pneumoniae.
   4185..4343    +  CDS            ble (fragment): BLE_KLEPN - Experimental evidence at protein level: Swiss-Prot protein existence level 1. Binding protein with a strong affinity to the bleomycin family of antibiotics. Binds to CL990; an antimitotic-antibiotic compound. From Klebsiella pneumoniae.
   4338..4459    +  polyA_signal   SV40 poly(A) signal: SV40 polyadenylation signal
   4532..4548    -  protein_bind   lac operator: The lac repressor binds to the lac operator to inhibit transcription in E. coli. This inhibition can be relieved by adding lactose or isopropyl-β-D-thiogalactopyranoside (IPTG). lac repressor encoded by lacI
   4556..4586    -  promoter       lac promoter: promoter for the E. coli lac operon
   4601..4622    -  protein_bind   CAP binding site: CAP binding activates transcription in the presence of cAMP. E. coli catabolite activator protein
   4635..4727    -  CDS            lacI (fragment): lac repressor; lacI; The lac repressor binds to the lac operator to inhibit transcription in E. coli. This inhibition can be relieved by adding lactose or isopropyl-β-D-thiogalactopyranoside (IPTG).
   4910..5498    -  rep_origin     ori: high-copy-number ColE1/pMB1/pBR322/pUC origin of replication
   5669..6529    -  CDS            AmpR: β-lactamase; bla; confers resistance to ampicillin, carbenicillin, and related antibiotics
   6530..6634    -  promoter       AmpR promoter: bla
>Addgene plasmid #201491 | V5-bArr1 | addgene full sequence | sequence record 395364 | Addgene NGS Result
GACGGATCGGGAGATCTCCCGATCCCCTATGGTGCACTCTCAGTACAATCTGCTCTGATGCCGCATAGTT
AAGCCAGTATCTGCTCCCTGCTTGTGTGTTGGAGGTCGCTGAGTAGTGCGCGAGCAAAATTTAAGCTACA
ACAAGGCAAGGCTTGACCGACAATTGCATGAAGAATCTGCTTAGGGTTAGGCGTTTTGCGCTGCTTCGCG
ATGTACGGGCCAGATATACGCGTTGACATTGATTATTGACTAGTTATTAATAGTAATCAATTACGGGGTC
ATTAGTTCATAGCCCATATATGGAGTTCCGCGTTACATAACTTACGGTAAATGGCCCGCCTGGCTGACCG
CCCAACGACCCCCGCCCATTGACGTCAATAATGACGTATGTTCCCATAGTAACGCCAATAGGGACTTTCC
ATTGACGTCAATGGGTGGAGTATTTACGGTAAACTGCCCACTTGGCAGTACATCAAGTGTATCATATGCC
AAGTACGCCCCCTATTGACGTCAATGACGGTAAATGGCCCGCCTGGCATTATGCCCAGTACATGACCTTA
TGGGACTTTCCTACTTGGCAGTACATCTACGTATTAGTCATCGCTATTACCATGGTGATGCGGTTTTGGC
AGTACATCAATGGGCGTGGATAGCGGTTTGACTCACGGGGATTTCCAAGTCTCCACCCCATTGACGTCAA
TGGGAGTTTGTTTTGGCACCAAAATCAACGGGACTTTCCAAAATGTCGTAACAACTCCGCCCCATTGACG
CAAATGGGCGGTAGGCGTGTACGGTGGGAGGTCTATATAAGCAGAGCTCTCTGGCTAACTAGAGAACCCA
CTGCTTACTGGCTTATCGAAATTAATACGACTCACTATAGGGAGACCCAAGCTGGCTAGCGTTTAAACTT
AAGCTTGCCACCATGGGTAAGCCTATCCCTAACCCTCTCCTCGGGCTCGATTCTACGATGGGCGACAAAG
GCACGAGAGTGTTCAAGAAGGCCTCTCCTAACGGCAAGCTGACCGTGTACCTCGGCAAGAGGGACTTCGT
GGACCACATCGATCTGGTGGACCCTGTGGATGGCGTGGTGCTGGTCGATCCCGAGTACCTGAAAGAACGG
CGGGTGTACGTGACCCTGACCTGCGCCTTTAGATACGGCCGCGAGGATCTGGATGTGCTGGGCCTGACCT
TCAGAAAGGACCTGTTCGTGGCCAACGTGCAGAGCTTCCCACCAGCTCCAGAGGACAAGAAGCCCCTGAC
CAGACTGCAAGAGCGGCTGATTAAGAAGCTGGGCGAGCACGCTTACCCCTTCACCTTCGAGATCCCTCCA
AACCTGCCTTGCAGCGTGACACTCCAACCTGGACCTGAGGATACCGGAAAGGCCTGTGGCGTGGACTACG
AAGTGAAGGCCTTTTGCGCCGAGAACCTGGAAGAGAAGATCCACAAGCGGAACAGCGTGCGGCTGGTCAT
CAGAAAGGTGCAGTATGCCCCTGAGAGGCCCGGACCTCAACCTACAGCCGAGACAACCAGACAGTTCCTG
ATGAGCGACAAGCCCCTGCACCTGGAAGCCAGCCTGGACAAAGAGATCTACTACCACGGCGAGCCCATCA
GCGTGAACGTCCACGTGACCAACAACACCAACAAGACCGTGAAGAAAATCAAGATCTCCGTGCGGCAGTA
CGCCGACATCTGCCTGTTTAACACAGCCCAGTACAAGTGCCCCGTGGCCATGGAAGAGGCCGATGATACA
GTGGCCCCTAGCAGCACCTTCTGCAAAGTGTATACCCTGACACCTTTCCTGGCCAACAACCGCGAGAAGA
GAGGACTGGCCCTGGACGGAAAGCTGAAGCACGAGGATACCAACCTGGCCAGCAGCACCCTGCTTAGAGA
GGGCGCCAATAGAGAGATCCTGGGCATCATCGTGTCCTACAAAGTGAAAGTGAAGCTGGTGGTGTCCAGA
GGCGGCCTGCTTGGAGATCTGGCCTCTTCTGATGTGGCCGTGGAACTGCCCTTCACACTGATGCACCCCA
AGCCTAAAGAGGAACCTCCTCACAGAGAGGTGCCCGAGAACGAGACACCCGTGGACACCAATCTGATCGA
GCTGGACACAAACGACGACGACATCGTGTTCGAGGACTTCGCCCGGCAGAGACTGAAGGGCATGAAGGAC
GACAAAGAGGAAGAAGAGGACGGCACCGGCTCTCCGCAGCTCAATAATCGGTAATCTAGAGGGCCCGTTT
AAACCCGCTGATCAGCCTCGACTGTGCCTTCTAGTTGCCAGCCATCTGTTGTTTGCCCCTCCCCCGTGCC
TTCCTTGACCCTGGAAGGTGCCACTCCCACTGTCCTTTCCTAATAAAATGAGGAAATTGCATCGCATTGT
CTGAGTAGGTGTCATTCTATTCTGGGGGGTGGGGTGGGGCAGGACAGCAAGGGGGAGGATTGGGAAGACA
ATAGCAGGCATGCTGGGGATGCGGTGGGCTCTATGGCTTCTGAGGCGGAAAGAACCAGCTGGGGCTCTAG
GGGGTATCCCC
[124 nt withheld, positions 2532-2655]
C
[91 nt withheld, positions 2657-2747]
A
[49 nt withheld, positions 2749-2797]
CCTTTGACGTTGGAGTCCACGTTCTTT
[37 nt withheld, positions 2825-2861]
ACCCTATCTCGGTCTATTCTTTTGATTTATAAGGGATTTTGCCGATTTCGGCCTATTGGTTAAAAAATGA
GCTGATTTAACAAAAATTTAACGCGAATTAATTCTGTGGAATGTGTGTCAGTTAGGGTGTGGAAAGTCCC
CAGGCTCCCCAGCAGGCAGAAGTATGCAAAGCATGCATCTCAATTAGTCAGCAACCAGGTGTGGAAAGTC
CCCAGGCTCCCCAGCAGGCAGAAGTATGCAAAGCATGCATCTCAATTAGTCAGCAACCATAGTCCCGCCC
CTAACTCCGCCCATCCCGCCCCTAACTCCGCCCAGTTCCGCCCATTCTCCGCCCCATGGCTGACTAATTT
TTTTTATTTATGCAGAGGCCGAGGCCGCCTCTGCCTCTGAGCTATTCCAGAAGTAGTGAGGAGGCTTTTT
TGGAGGCCTAGGCTTTTGCAAAAAGCTCCCGGGAGCTTGTATATCCATTTTCGGATCTGATCAAGAGACA
GGATGAGGATCGTTTCGCATGATTGAACAAGATGGATTGCACGCAGGTTCTCCGGCCGCTTGGGTGGAGA
GGCTATTCGGCTATGACTGGGCACAACAGACAATCGGCTGCTCTGATGCCGCCGTGTTCCGGCTGTCAGC
GCAGGGGCGCCCGGTTCTTTTTGTCAAGACCGACCTGTCCGGTGCCCTGAATGAACTGCAGGACGAGGCA
GCGCGGCTATCGTGGCTGGCCACGACGGGCGTTCCTTGCGCAGCTGTGCTCGACGTTGTCACTGAAGCGG
GAAGGGACTGGCTGCTATTGGGCGAAGTGCCGGGGCAGGATCTCCTGTCATCTCACCTTGCTCCTGCCGA
GAAAGTATCCATCATGGCTGATGCAATGCGGCGGCTGCATACGCTTGATCCGGCTACCTGCCCATTCGAC
CACCAAGCGAAACATCGCATCGAGCGAGCACGTACTCGGATGGAAGCCGGTCTTGTCGATCAGGATGATC
TGGACGAAGAGCATCAGGGGCTCGCGCCAGCCGAACTGTTCGCCAGGCTCAAGGCGCGCATGCCCGACGG
CGAGGATCTCGTCGTGACCCATGGCGATGCCTGCTTGCCGAATATCATGGTGGAAAATGGCCGCTTTTCT
GGATTCATCGACTGTGGCCGGCTGGGTGTGGCGGACCGCTATCAGGACATAGCGTTGGCTACCCGTGATA
TTGCTGAAGAGCTTGGCGGCGAATGGGCTGACCGCTTCCTCGTGCTTTACGGTATCGCCGCTCCCGATTC
GCAGCGCATCGCCTTCTATCGCCTTCTTGACGAGTTCTTCTGAGCGGGACTCTGGGGTTCGAAATGACCG
ACCAAGCGACGCCCAACCTGCCATCACGAGATTTCGATTCCACCGCCGCCTTCTATGAAAGGTTGGGCTT
CGGAATCGTTTTCCGGGACGCCGGCTGGATGATCCTCCAGCGCGGGGATCTCATGCTGGAGTTCTTCGCC
CACCCCAACTTGTTTATTGCAGCTTATAATGGTTACAAATAAAGCAATAGCATCACAAATTTCACAAATA
AAGCATTTTTTTCACTGCATTCTAGTTGTGGTTTGTCCAAACTCATCAATGTATCTTATCATGTCTGTAT
ACCGTCGACCTCTAGCTAGAGCTTGGCGTAATCATGGTCATAGCTGTTTCCTGTGTGAAATTGTTATCCG
CTCACAATTCCACACAACATACGAGCCGGAAGCATAAAGTGTAAAGCCTGGGGTGCCTAATGAGTGAGCT
AACTCACATTAATTGCGTTGCGCTCACTGCCCGCTTTCCAGTCGGGAAACCTGTCGTGCCAGCTGCATTA
ATGAATCGGCCAACGCGCGGGGAGAGGCGGTTTGCGTATTGGGCGCTCTTCCGCTTCCTCGCTCACTGAC
TCGCTGCGCTCGGTCGTTCGGCTGCGGCGAGCGGTATCAGCTCACTCAAAGGCGGTAATACGGTTATCCA
CAGAATCAGGGGATAACGCAGGAAAGAACATGTGAGCAAAAGGCCAGCAAAAGGCCAGGAACCGTAAAAA
GGCCGCGTTGCTGGCGTTTTTCCATAGGCTCCGCCCCCCTGACGAGCATCACAAAAATCGACGCTCAAGT
CAGAGGTGGCGAAACCCGACAGGACTATAAAGATACCAGGCGTTTCCCCCTGGAAGCTCCCTCGTGCGCT
CTCCTGTTCCGACCCTGCCGCTTACCGGATACCTGTCCGCCTTTCTCCCTTCGGGAAGCGTGGCGCTTTC
TCATAGCTCACGCTGTAGGTATCTCAGTTCGGTGTAGGTCGTTCGCTCCAAGCTGGGCTGTGTGCACGAA
CCCCCCGTTCAGCCCGACCGCTGCGCCTTATCCGGTAACTATCGTCTTGAGTCCAACCCGGTAAGACACG
ACTTATCGCCACTGGCAGCAGCCACTGGTAACAGGATTAGCAGAGCGAGGTATGTAGGCGGTGCTACAGA
GTTCTTGAAATGGTGGCCTAACTACGGCTACACTAGAAGAACAGTATTTGGTATCTGCGCTCTGCTGAAG
CCAGTTACCTTCGGAAAAAGAGTTGGTAGCTCTTGATCCGGCAAACAAACCACCGCTGGTAGCGGTGGTT
TTTTTGTTTGCAAGCAGCAGATTACGCGCAGAAAAAAAGGATCTCAAGAAGATCCTTTGATCTTTTCTAC
GGGGTCTGACGCTCAGTGGAACGAAAACTCACGTTAAGGGATTTTGGTCATGAGATTATCAAAAAGGATC
TTCACCTAGATCCTTTTAAATTAAAAATGAAGTTTTAAATCAATCTAAAGTATATATGAGTAAACTTGGT
CTGACAGTTACCAATGCTTAATCAGTGAGGCACCTATCTCAGCGATCTGTCTATTTCGTTCATCCATAGT
TGCCTGACTCCCCGTCGTGTAGATAACTACGATACGGGAGGGCTTACCATCTGGCCCCAGTGCTGCAATG
ATACCGCGAGACCCACGCTCACCGGCTCCAGATTTATCAGCAATAAACCAGCCAGCCGGAAGGGCCGAGC
GCAGAAGTGGTCCTGCAACTTTATCCGCCTCCATCCAGTCTATTAATTGTTGCCGGGAAGCTAGAGTAAG
TAGTTCGCCAGTTAATAGTTTGCGCAACGTTGTTGCCATTGCTACAGGCATCGTGGTGTCACGCTCGTCG
TTTGGTATGGCTTCATTCAGCTCCGGTTCCCAACGATCAAGGCGAGTTACATGATCCCCCATGTTGTGCA
AAAAAGCGGTTAGCTCCTTCGGTCCTCCGATCGTTGTCAGAAGTAAGTTGGCCGCAGTGTTATCACTCAT
GGTTATGGCAGCACTGCATAATTCTCTTACTGTCATGCCATCCGTAAGATGCTTTTCTGTGACTGGTGAG
TACTCAACCAAGTCATTCTGAGAATAGTGTATGCGGCGACCGAGTTGCTCTTGCCCGGCGTCAATACGGG
ATAATACCGCGCCACATAGCAGAACTTTAAAAGTGCTCATCATTGGAAAACGTTCTTCGGGGCGAAAACT
CTCAAGGATCTTACCGCTGTTGAGATCCAGTTCGATGTAACCCACTCGTGCACCCAACTGATCTTCAGCA
TCTTTTACTTTCACCAGCGTTTCTGGGTGAGCAAAAACAGGAAGGCAAAATGCCGCAAAAAAGGGAATAA
GGGCGACACGGAAATGTTGAATACTCATACTCTTCCTTTTTCAATATTATTGAAGCATTTATCAGGGTTA
TTGTCTCATGAGCGGATACATATTTGAATGTATTTAGAAAAATAAACAAATAGGGGTTCCGCGCACATTT
CCCCGAAAAGTGCCACCTGACGTC
